>Addgene plasmid #162661 | pLJM1-zeo-2xStrep-BFLF1 | addgene full sequence | sequence record 320748 | Addgene NGS Result
TATGCCAAGTACGCCCCCTATTGACGTCAATGACGGTAAATGGCCCGCCTGGCATTATGCCCAGTACATG
ACCTTATGGGACTTTCCTACTTGGCAGTACATCTACGTATTAGTCATCGCTATTACCATGGTGATGCGGT
TTTGGCAGTACATCAATGGGCGTGGATAGCGGTTTGACTCACGGGGATTTCCAAGTCTCCACCCCATTGA
CGTCAATGGGAGTTTGTTTTGGCACCAAAATCAACGGGACTTTCCAAAATGTCGTAACAACTCCGCCCCA
TTGACGCAAATGGGCGGTAGGCGTGTACGGTGGGAGGTCTATATAAGCAGAGCTGGTTTAGTGAACCGTC
AGATCCGCTAGCGCTACCGGATGTGGAGCCACCCCCAGTTCGAGAAGGGCGGCGGCAGCGGCGGCGGCAG
CGGCGGCGGCAGCTGGAGCCACCCCCAGTTCGAGAAGGGGGCGGCCATGGAGGACTTTGTGCCCTGGACC
GTGGACAATCTGAAAAGCCAGTTCGAGGCAGTCGGCCTTTTGATGGCCCACTCCTATCTTCCAGCCAACG
CGGAAGAAGGCATAGCCTACCCACCACTCGTCCACACCTACGAGTCCCTCTCTCCAGCCAGCACCTGCCG
AGTTTGTGATCTGCTCGACACCCTGGTCAATCACTCAGATGCCCCCGTGGCCTTCTTTGAGGACTATGCC
CTGCTCTGCTACTACTGTCTAAATGCCCCACGAGCCTGGATCTCTAGCCTCATCACGGGCATGGACTTTT
TACACATCCTGATAAAATACTTCCCCATGGCCGGGGGGTTGGATTCCCTCTTCATGCCCTCCAGGATTCT
GGCCATTGACATCCAGCTTCACTTTTACATTTGCCGGTGCTTCCTCCCCGTGTCCTCTTCTGACATGATT
AGAAATGCCAACCTCGGCTACTACAAATTGGAGTTTCTGAAATCCATCCTCACCGGCCAGTCCCCGGCCA
ACTTCTGCTTCAAGTCCATGTGGCCCAGAACCACCCCCACTTTTCTTACCCTCCCTGGACCCAGAACCTG
CAAAGATTCCCAGGATGTCCCAGGGGACATCGGCAGGGGCCAGTACACCGCCCTGTGCTGCCACCTGCCT
ACCAGAAACCGAGTTCAGCATCCATTTCTCAGGGCCGAAAAGGGAGGACTCTCTCCTGAAATTACAACCA
AGGCCGACTACTGTGGACTACTATTAGGTACGTGGCAGGGGACGGACCTGCTCGGGGGGCCAGGCCACCA
TGCTATCGGTTTAAACGCGGAATACAGTGGCGATGAGCTGGCGGAGTTGGCCCTGGCCATCACCAGACCG
GAGGCTGGCGACCATTCGCAGGGCCCTTGCCTCCTGGCCCCCATGTTTGGACTAAGGCACAAGAATGCCT
CACGGACCATCTGCCCACTCTGCGAGAGCCTCGGGGCCCACCCGGACGCCAAGGACACCCTTGACCGCTT
CAAGAGCCTGATTCTGGACTCATTCGGCAACAACATCAAAATCCTAGACAGGATCGTGTTCCTCATCAAG
ACCCAAAACACGCTGCTGGATGTGCCATGCCCCAGGCTAAGGGCCTGGCTGCAGATGTGCACCCCGCAAG
ACTTCCACAAGCACCTGTTCTGCGACCCCCTGTGTGCCATCAACCACAGCATCACGAATCCGAGCGTGCT
GTTTGGTCAGATTTACCCACCCAGCTTCCAGGCCTTTAAGGCAGCGCTTGCAGCCGGTCAGAATCTGGAA
CAGGGGGTCTGTGACTCGTTAATTACGCTTGTGTACATATTTAAATCCACACAAGTGGCCAGAGTGGGCA
AAACAATCCTCGTGGATGTCACTAAGGAACTGGACGTGGTCCTGCGCATCCACGGCCTTGACCTGGTACA
GTCCTATCAAACTTCCCAGGTCTACGTGTAAAATTCTCGACCTCGAGACAAATGGCAGTATTCATCCACA
ATTTTAAAAGAAAAGGGGGGATTGGGGGGTACAGTGCAGGGGAAAGAATAGTAGACATAATAGCAACAGA
CATACAAACTAAAGAATTACAAAAACAAATTACAAAAATTCAAAATTTTCGGGTTTATTACAGGGACAGC
AGAGATCCACTTTGGCCGCGGCTCGAGGGGGTTGGGGTTGCGCCTTTTCCAAGGCAGCCCTGGGTTTGCG
CAGGGACGCGGCTGCTCTGGGCGTGGTTCCGGGAAACGCAGCGGCGCCGACCCTGGGTCTCGCACATTCT
TCACGTCCGTTCGCAGCGTCACCCGGATCTTCGCCGCTACCCTTGTGGGCCCCCCGGCGACGCTTCCTGC
TCCGCCCCTAAGTCGGGAAGGTTCCTTGCGGTTCGCGGCGTGCCGGACGTGACAAACGGAAGCCGCACGT
CTCACTAGTACCCTCGCAGACGGACAGCGCCAGGGAGCAATGGCAGCGCGCCGACCGCGATGGGCTGTGG
CCAATAGCGGCTGCTCAGCAGGGCGCGCCGAGAGCAGCGGCCGGGAAGGGGCGGTGCGGGAGGCGGGGTG
TGGGGCGGTAGTGTGGGCCCTGTTCCTGCCCGCGCGGTGTTCCGCATTCTGCAAGCCTCCGGAGCGCACG
TCGGCAGTCGGCTCCCTCGTTGACCGAATCACCGACCTCTCTCCCCAGGGGGATCCATGGCCAAGTTGAC
CAGTGCCGTTCCGGTGCTCACCGCGCGCGACGTCGCCGGAGCGGTCGAGTTCTGGACCGACCGGCTCGGG
TTCTCCCGGGACTTCGTGGAGGACGACTTCGCCGGTGTGGTCCGGGACGACGTGACCCTGTTCATCAGCG
CGGTCCAGGACCAGGTGGTGCCGGACAACACCCTGGCCTGGGTGTGGGTGCGCGGCCTGGACGAGCTGTA
CGCCGAGTGGTCGGAGGTCGTGTCCACGAACTTCCGGGACGCCTCCGGGCCGGCCATGACCGAGATCGGC
GAGCAGCCGTGGGGGCGGGAGTTCGCCCTGCGCGACCCGGCCGGCAACTGCGTGCACTTCGTGGCCGAGG
AGCAGGACTGAGGTACCTTTAAGACCAATGACTTACAAGGCAGCTGTAGATCTTAGCCACTTTTTAAAAG
AAAAGGGGGGACTGGAAGGGCTAATTCACTCCCAACGAAGACAAGATCTGCTTTTTGCTTGTACTGGGTC
TCTCTGGTTAGACCAGATCTGAGCCTGGGAGCTCTCTGGCTAACTAGGGAACCCACTGCTTAAGCCTCAA
TAAAGCTTGCCTTGAGTGCTTCAAGTAGTGTGTGCCCGTCTGTTGTGTGACTCTGGTAACTAGAGATCCC
TCAGACCCTTTTAGTCAGTGTGGAAAATCTCTAGCAGTAGTAGTTCATGTCATCTTATTATTCAGTATTT
ATAACTTGCAAAGAAATGAATATCAGAGAGTGAGAGGAACTTGTTTATTGCAGCTTATAATGGTTACAAA
TAAAGCAATAGCATCACAAATTTCACAAATAAAGCATTTTTTTCACTGCATTCTAGTTGTGGTTTGTCCA
AACTCATCAATGTATCTTATCATGTCTGGCTCTAGCTATCCCGCCCCTAACTCCGCCCATCCCGCCCCTA
ACTCCGCCCAGTTCCGCCCATTCTCCGCCCCATGGCTGACTAATTTTTTTTATTTATGCAGAGGCCGAGG
CCGCCTCGGCCTCTGAGCTATTCCAGAAGTAGTGAGGAGGCTTTTTTGGAGGCCTAGGGACGTACCCAAT
TCGCCCTATAGTGAGTCGTATTACGCGCGCTCACTGGCCGTCGTTTTACAACGTCGTGACTGGGAAAACC
CTGGCGTTACCCAACTTAATCGCCTTGCAGCACATCCCCCTTTCGCCAGCTGGCGTAATAGCGAAGAGGC
CCGCACCGATCGCCCTTCCCAACAGTTGCGCAGCCTGAATGGCGAATGGG
[124 nt withheld, positions 3901-4024]
C
[91 nt withheld, positions 4026-4116]
A
[49 nt withheld, positions 4118-4166]
CCTTTGACGTTGGAGTCCACGTTCTTT
[37 nt withheld, positions 4194-4230]
ACCCTATCTCGGTCTATTCTTTTGATTTATAAGGGATTTTGCCGATTTCGGCCTATTGGTTAAAAAATGA
GCTGATTTAACAAAAATTTAACGCGAATTTTAACAAAATATTAACGCTTACAATTTAGGTGGCACTTTTC
GGGGAAATGTGCGCGGAACCCCTATTTGTTTATTTTTCTAAATACATTCAAATATGTATCCGCTCATGAG
ACAATAACCCTGATAAATGCTTCAATAATATTGAAAAAGGAAGAGTATGAGTATTCAACATTTCCGTGTC
GCCCTTATTCCCTTTTTTGCGGCATTTTGCCTTCCTGTTTTTGCTCACCCAGAAACGCTGGTGAAAGTAA
AAGATGCTGAAGATCAGTTGGGTGCACGAGTGGGTTACATCGAACTGGATCTCAACAGCGGTAAGATCCT
TGAGAGTTTTCGCCCCGAAGAACGTTTTCCAATGATGAGCACTTTTAAAGTTCTGCTATGTGGCGCGGTA
TTATCCCGTATTGACGCCGGGCAAGAGCAACTCGGTCGCCGCATACACTATTCTCAGAATGACTTGGTTG
AGTACTCACCAGTCACAGAAAAGCATCTTACGGATGGCATGACAGTAAGAGAATTATGCAGTGCTGCCAT
AACCATGAGTGATAACACTGCGGCCAACTTACTTCTGACAACGATCGGAGGACCGAAGGAGCTAACCGCT
TTTTTGCACAACATGGGGGATCATGTAACTCGCCTTGATCGTTGGGAACCGGAGCTGAATGAAGCCATAC
CAAACGACGAGCGTGACACCACGATGCCTGTAGCAATGGCAACAACGTTGCGCAAACTATTAACTGGCGA
ACTACTTACTCTAGCTTCCCGGCAACAATTAATAGACTGGATGGAGGCGGATAAAGTTGCAGGACCACTT
CTGCGCTCGGCCCTTCCGGCTGGCTGGTTTATTGCTGATAAATCTGGAGCCGGTGAGCGTGGGTCTCGCG
GTATCATTGCAGCACTGGGGCCAGATGGTAAGCCCTCCCGTATCGTAGTTATCTACACGACGGGGAGTCA
GGCAACTATGGATGAACGAAATAGACAGATCGCTGAGATAGGTGCCTCACTGATTAAGCATTGGTAACTG
TCAGACCAAGTTTACTCATATATACTTTAGATTGATTTAAAACTTCATTTTTAATTTAAAAGGATCTAGG
TGAAGATCCTTTTTGATAATCTCATGACCAAAATCCCTTAACGTGAGTTTTCGTTCCACTGAGCGTCAGA
CCCCGTAGAAAAGATCAAAGGATCTTCTTGAGATCCTTTTTTTCTGCGCGTAATCTGCTGCTTGCAAACA
AAAAAACCACCGCTACCAGCGGTGGTTTGTTTGCCGGATCAAGAGCTACCAACTCTTTTTCCGAAGGTAA
CTGGCTTCAGCAGAGCGCAGATACCAAATACTGTTCTTCTAGTGTAGCCGTAGTTAGGCCACCACTTCAA
GAACTCTGTAGCACCGCCTACATACCTCGCTCTGCTAATCCTGTTACCAGTGGCTGCTGCCAGTGGCGAT
AAGTCGTGTCTTACCGGGTTGGACTCAAGACGATAGTTACCGGATAAGGCGCAGCGGTCGGGCTGAACGG
GGGGTTCGTGCACACAGCCCAGCTTGGAGCGAACGACCTACACCGAACTGAGATACCTACAGCGTGAGCT
ATGAGAAAGCGCCACGCTTCCCGAAGGGAGAAAGGCGGACAGGTATCCGGTAAGCGGCAGGGTCGGAACA
GGAGAGCGCACGAGGGAGCTTCCAGGGGGAAACGCCTGGTATCTTTATAGTCCTGTCGGGTTTCGCCACC
TCTGACTTGAGCGTCGATTTTTGTGATGCTCGTCAGGGGGGCGGAGCCTATGGAAAAACGCCAGCAACGC
GGCCTTTTTACGGTTCCTGGCCTTTTGCTGGCCTTTTGCTCACATGTTCTTTCCTGCGTTATCCCCTGAT
TCTGTGGATAACCGTATTACCGCCTTTGAGTGAGCTGATACCGCTCGCCGCAGCCGAACGACCGAGCGCA
GCGAGTCAGTGAGCGAGGAAGCGGAAGAGCGCCCAATACGCAAACCGCCTCTCCCCGCGCGTTGGCCGAT
TCATTAATGCAGCTGGCACGACAGGTTTCCCGACTGGAAAGCGGGCAGTGAGCGCAACGCAATTAATGTG
AGTTAGCTCACTCATTAGGCACCCCAGGCTTTACACTTTATGCTTCCGGCTCGTATGTTGTGTGGAATTG
TGAGCGGATAACAATTTCACACAGGAAACAGCTATGACCATGATTACGCCAAGCGCGCAATTAACCCTCA
CTAAAGGGAACAAAAGCTGGAGCTGCAAGCTTAATGTAGTCTTATGCAATACTCTTGTAGTCTTGCAACA
TGGTAACGATGAGTTAGCAACATGCCTTACAAGGAGAGAAAAAGCACCGTGCATGCCGATTGGTGGAAGT
AAGGTGGTACGATCGTGCCTTATTAGGAAGGCAACAGACGGGTCTGACATGGATTGGACGAACCACTGAA
TTGCCGCATTGCAGAGATATTGTATTTAAGTGCCTAGCTCGATACATAAACGGGTCTCTCTGGTTAGACC
AGATCTGAGCCTGGGAGCTCTCTGGCTAACTAGGGAACCCACTGCTTAAGCCTCAATAAAGCTTGCCTTG
AGTGCTTCAAGTAGTGTGTGCCCGTCTGTTGTGTGACTCTGGTAACTAGAGATCCCTCAGACCCTTTTAG
TCAGTGTGGAAAATCTCTAGCAGTGGCGCCCGAACAGGGACTTGAAAGCGAAAGGGAAACCAGAGGAGCT
CTCTCGACGCAGGACTCGGCTTGCTGAAGCGCGCACGGCAAGAGGCGAGGGGCGGCGACTGGTGAGTACG
CCAAAAATTTTGACTAGCGGAGGCTAGAAGGAGAGAGATGGGTGCGAGAGCGTCAGTATTAAGCGGGGGA
GAATTAGATCGCGATGGGAAAAAATTCGGTTAAGGCCAGGGGGAAAGAAAAAATATAAATTAAAACATAT
AGTATGGGCAAGCAGGGAGCTAGAACGATTCGCAGTTAATCCTGGCCTGTTAGAAACATCAGAAGGCTGT
AGACAAATACTGGGACAGCTACAACCATCCCTTCAGACAGGATCAGAAGAACTTAGATCATTATATAATA
CAGTAGCAACCCTCTATTGTGTGCATCAAAGGATAGAGATAAAAGACACCAAGGAAGCTTTAGACAAGAT
AGAGGAAGAGCAAAACAAAAGTAAGACCACCGCACAGCAAGCGGCCGCTGATCTTCAGACCTGGAGGAGG
AGATATGAGGGACAATTGGAGAAGTGAATTATATAAATATAAAGTAGTAAAAATTGAACCATTAGGAGTA
GCACCCACCAAGGCAAAGAGAAGAGTGGTGCAGAGAGAAAAAAGAGCAGTGGGAATAGGAGCTTTGTTCC
TTGGGTTCTTGGGAGCAGCAGGAAGCACTATGGGCGCAGCGTCAATGACGCTGACGGTACAGGCCAGACA
ATTATTGTCTGGTATAGTGCAGCAGCAGAACAATTTGCTGAGGGCTATTGAGGCGCAACAGCATCTGTTG
CAACTCACAGTCTGGGGCATCAAGCAGCTCCAGGCAAGAATCCTGGCTGTGGAAAGATACCTAAAGGATC
AACAGCTCCTGGGGATTTGGGGTTGCTCTGGAAAACTCATTTGCACCACTGCTGTGCCTTGGAATGCTAG
TTGGAGTAATAAATCTCTGGAACAGATTTGGAATCACACGACCTGGATGGAGTGGGACAGAGAAATTAAC
AATTACACAAGCTTAATACACTCCTTAATTGAAGAATCGCAAAACCAGCAAGAAAAGAATGAACAAGAAT
TATTGGAATTAGATAAATGGGCAAGTTTGTGGAATTGGTTTAACATAACAAATTGGCTGTGGTATATAAA
ATTATTCATAATGATAGTAGGAGGCTTGGTAGGTTTAAGAATAGTTTTTGCTGTACTTTCTATAGTGAAT
AGAGTTAGGCAGGGATATTCACCATTATCGTTTCAGACCCACCTCCCAACCCCGAGGGGACCCGACAGGC
CCGAAGGAATAGAAGAAGAAGGTGGAGAGAGAGACAGAGACAGATCCATTCGATTAGTGAACGGATCTCG
ACGGTATCGATCACGAGACTAGCCTCGAGCGGCCGCCCCCTTCACCGAGGGCCTATTTCCCATGATTCCT
TCATATTTGCATATACGATACAAGGCTGTTAGAGAGATAATTGGAATTAATTTGACTGTAAACACAAAGA
TATTAGTACAAAATACGTGACGTAGAAAGTAATAATTTCTTGGGTAGTTTGCAGTTTTAAAATTATGTTT
TAAAATGGACTATCA
Features (pLannotate 1.2.2; 29 found; start..end, strand, type, name):
    131..334     +  promoter       CMV promoter: human cytomegalovirus (CMV) immediate early promoter
    373..396     +  CDS            Twin-Strep-tag (fragment): two Strep-Tag®II moieties connected by a linker for enhanced binding to Strep-Tactin®, an engineered form of streptavidin (Schmidt et al., 2013)
    467..1918    +  CDS            UL32_EBVB9 (fragment): Protein inferred from homology: Swiss-Prot protein existence level 3. Plays a role in efficient localization of neo-synthesized capsids to nuclear replication compartments, thereby controlling cleavage and packaging of virus genomic DNA. From Epstein-Barr virus (strain B95-8) (HHV-4) (Human herpesvirus 4).
   1962..2079    +  misc_feature   cPPT/CTS: central polypurine tract and central termination sequence of HIV-1
   2128..2638    +  promoter       hPGK promoter: human phosphoglycerate kinase 1 promoter
   2647..3021    +  CDS            BleoR: antibiotic-binding protein; Sh ble from Streptoalloteichus hindustanus; confers resistance to bleomycin, phleomycin, and Zeocin™
   3014..3091    +  CDS            nef (fragment): NEF_HV1Z2 - Experimental evidence at protein level: Swiss-Prot protein existence level 1. Extracellular Nef protein targets CD4(+) T-lymphocytes for apoptosis by interacting with CXCR4 surface receptors. From Human immunodeficiency virus type 1 group M subtype D (isolate Z2/CDC-Z34) (HIV-1).
   3093..3326    +  LTR            3' LTR (ΔU3): self-inactivating 3' long terminal repeat (LTR) from HIV-1
   3398..3519    +  polyA_signal   SV40 poly(A) signal: SV40 polyadenylation signal
   3559..3694    +  rep_origin     SV40 ori: SV40 origin of replication
   3715..3733    -  promoter       T7 promoter: promoter for bacteriophage T7 RNA polymerase
   3741..3896    +  CDS            lacZα (fragment): LacZα fragment of β-galactosidase; lacZ fragment
   3901..4329    +  rep_origin     f1 ori (sequence partly withheld): f1 bacteriophage origin of replication; arrow indicates direction of (+) strand synthesis
   4382..4486    +  promoter       AmpR promoter: bla
   4487..5347    +  CDS            AmpR: β-lactamase; bla; confers resistance to ampicillin, carbenicillin, and related antibiotics
   5518..6106    +  rep_origin     ori: high-copy-number ColE1/pMB1/pBR322/pUC origin of replication
   6289..6381    +  CDS            lacI (fragment): lac repressor; lacI; The lac repressor binds to the lac operator to inhibit transcription in E. coli. This inhibition can be relieved by adding lactose or isopropyl-β-D-thiogalactopyranoside (IPTG).
   6394..6415    +  protein_bind   CAP binding site: CAP binding activates transcription in the presence of cAMP. E. coli catabolite activator protein
   6430..6460    +  promoter       lac promoter: promoter for the E. coli lac operon
   6468..6484    +  protein_bind   lac operator: The lac repressor binds to the lac operator to inhibit transcription in E. coli. This inhibition can be relieved by adding lactose or isopropyl-β-D-thiogalactopyranoside (IPTG). lac repressor encoded by lacI
   6529..6547    +  promoter       T3 promoter: promoter for bacteriophage T3 RNA polymerase
   6575..6801    +  promoter       RSV promoter: Rous sarcoma virus enhancer/promoter
   6802..6982    +  LTR            5' LTR (truncated): truncated 5' long terminal repeat (LTR) from HIV-1
   7029..7154    +  misc_feature   HIV-1 Ψ: packaging signal of human immunodeficiency virus type 1
   7138..7501    +  CDS            HIV-1 gag (fragment): gag protein from human immunodeficiency virus 1; gag
   7647..7880    +  misc_feature   RRE: The Rev response element (RRE) of HIV-1 allows for Rev-dependent mRNA export from the nucleus to the cytoplasm.
   8257..8357    +  CDS            Rev (fragment): human immunodeficiency virus 1 (HIV-1) Rev protein; rev; enhances nuclear export of unspliced and incompletely spliced viral mRNAs
   8407..5       +  promoter       U6 promoter (fragment) (across the origin): RNA polymerase III promoter for human U6 snRNA
   8581..130     +  enhancer       CMV enhancer (fragment) (across the origin): human cytomegalovirus immediate early enhancer; contains an 18-bp deletion relative to the standard CMV enhancer
