[The description below was written by a language model from this plasmid's Addgene catalogue record and pLannotate feature annotations shown in this document.]
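Description:
pLJM1-zeo-2xStrep-BFLF1 is a lentiviral mammalian expression plasmid of 8,585 bp, built on the pLJM1 backbone, for stable expression of the Epstein-Barr virus (HHV-4) protein BFLF1 carrying an N-terminal 2xStrep (Twin-Strep) tag. In bacteria it is maintained through a high-copy ColE1/pUC-type origin and selected with ampicillin via the bla gene. An f1 origin, an SV40 origin and remnants of a lac/T7/T3 cloning region are also present in the backbone.

The transfer cassette has a third-generation, self-inactivating layout. An RSV promoter drives a truncated HIV-1 5' LTR, followed by the Ψ packaging signal with a partial gag sequence and the Rev response element for Rev-dependent export of the genomic RNA. The cassette ends in a ΔU3 3' LTR, with an SV40 polyadenylation signal downstream. Because the plasmid carries only fragments of viral genes, packaging functions have to be supplied in trans.

Between the LTRs, a CMV enhancer/promoter drives the Strep-tagged BFLF1 open reading frame, which the annotation matches to the B95-8 strain UL32 homologue, a protein implicated in localising capsids to replication compartments and in cleavage and packaging of the viral genome. A cPPT/CTS element lies downstream of the insert, followed by a human PGK promoter driving the Sh ble gene, so transduced cells can be selected with Zeocin. A residual U6 promoter fragment sits just upstream of the CMV enhancer.

The Strep tag binds Strep-Tactin, allowing affinity purification or detection of BFLF1. The associated work concerns herpesviral genome packaging.
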