Addgene plasmid #162661: pLJM1-zeo-2xStrep-BFLF1
Purpose: Lentiviral vector for stable expression of N-terminal 2xStrep-tagged BFLF1 in mammalian cells
Depositing lab: Britt Glaunsinger. Depositing organization: University of California, Berkeley. Publication: A pentameric protein ring with novel architecture is required for herpesviral packaging. Didychuk AL, Gates SN, Gardner MR, Strong LM, Martin A, Glaunsinger BA. Elife. 2021 Feb 8;10. pii: 62261. doi: 10.7554/eLife.62261. PubMed 33554858.
Backbone
  Vector backbone: pLJM1
  Backbone size w/o insert (bp): 7034
  Total vector size (bp): 8585
  Vector type: Mammalian Expression, Lentiviral
  Selectable markers: Zeocin
Growth in bacteria
  Bacterial resistance: Ampicillin, 100 μg/mL
  Growth temperature: 37°C
  Growth strain: NEB Stable
  Copy number: High Copy
Gene/Insert
  Gene/Insert name: BFLF1
  Species: EBV (HHV-4)
  Insert size (bp): 1551
  Promoter: CMV
  Tag / fusion protein: N-terminal 2xStrep-Tag II (N terminal on insert)
  Cloning method: Ligation Independent Cloning
  Sequencing primers: 5′ CGCAAATGGGCGGTAGGCGTG; 3′ ggatctctgctgtccctgtaataaacc
Terms and licenses: Academic/Nonprofit Terms; Industry Terms: Not Available to Industry
How to cite: pLJM1-zeo-2xStrep-BFLF1 was a gift from Britt Glaunsinger (Addgene plasmid # 162661 ; http://n2t.net/addgene:162661 ; RRID:Addgene_162661)
